>Addgene plasmid #142031 | TFORF2316 | addgene full sequence | sequence record 391441 | Addgene NGS Result
TTAATGTAGTCTTATGCAATACTCTTGTAGTCTTGCAACATGGTAACGATGAGTTAGCAACATGCCTTAC
AAGGAGAGAAAAAGCACCGTGCATGCCGATTGGTGGAAGTAAGGTGGTACGATCGTGCCTTATTAGGAAG
GCAACAGACGGGTCTGACATGGATTGGACGAACCACTGAATTGCCGCATTGCAGAGATATTGTATTTAAG
TGCCTAGCTCGATACATAAACGGGTCTCTCTGGTTAGACCAGATCTGAGCCTGGGAGCTCTCTGGCTAAC
TAGGGAACCCACTGCTTAAGCCTCAATAAAGCTTGCCTTGAGTGCTTCAAGTAGTGTGTGCCCGTCTGTT
GTGTGACTCTGGTAACTAGAGATCCCTCAGACCCTTTTAGTCAGTGTGGAAAATCTCTAGCAGTGGCGCC
CGAACAGGGACTTGAAAGCGAAAGGGAAACCAGAGGAGCTCTCTCGACGCAGGACTCGGCTTGCTGAAGC
GCGCACGGCAAGAGGCGAGGGGCGGCGACTGGTGAGTACGCCAAAAATTTTGACTAGCGGAGGCTAGAAG
GAGAGAGATGGGTGCGAGAGCGTCAGTATTAAGCGGGGGAGAATTAGATCGCGATGGGAAAAAATTCGGT
TAAGGCCAGGGGGAAAGAAAAAATATAAATTAAAACATATAGTATGGGCAAGCAGGGAGCTAGAACGATT
CGCAGTTAATCCTGGCCTGTTAGAAACATCAGAAGGCTGTAGACAAATACTGGGACAGCTACAACCATCC
CTTCAGACAGGATCAGAAGAACTTAGATCATTATATAATACAGTAGCAACCCTCTATTGTGTGCATCAAA
GGATAGAGATAAAAGACACCAAGGAAGCTTTAGACAAGATAGAGGAAGAGCAAAACAAAAGTAAGACCAC
CGCACAGCAAGCGGCCGCTGATCTTCAGACCTGGAGGAGGAGATATGAGGGACAATTGGAGAAGTGAATT
ATATAAATATAAAGTAGTAAAAATTGAACCATTAGGAGTAGCACCCACCAAGGCAAAGAGAAGAGTGGTG
CAGAGAGAAAAAAGAGCAGTGGGAATAGGAGCTTTGTTCCTTGGGTTCTTGGGAGCAGCAGGAAGCACTA
TGGGCGCAGCGTCAATGACGCTGACGGTACAGGCCAGACAATTATTGTCTGGTATAGTGCAGCAGCAGAA
CAATTTGCTGAGGGCTATTGAGGCGCAACAGCATCTGTTGCAACTCACAGTCTGGGGCATCAAGCAGCTC
CAGGCAAGAATCCTGGCTGTGGAAAGATACCTAAAGGATCAACAGCTCCTGGGGATTTGGGGTTGCTCTG
GAAAACTCATTTGCACCACTGCTGTGCCTTGGAATGCTAGTTGGAGTAATAAATCTCTGGAACAGATTTG
GAATCACACGACCTGGATGGAGTGGGACAGAGAAATTAACAATTACACAAGCTTAATACACTCCTTAATT
GAAGAATCGCAAAACCAGCAAGAAAAGAATGAACAAGAATTATTGGAATTAGATAAATGGGCAAGTTTGT
GGAATTGGTTTAACATAACAAATTGGCTGTGGTATATAAAATTATTCATAATGATAGTAGGAGGCTTGGT
AGGTTTAAGAATAGTTTTTGCTGTACTTTCTATAGTGAATAGAGTTAGGCAGGGATATTCACCATTATCG
TTTCAGACCCACCTCCCAACCCCGAGGGGACCCATGCATTGCATCTCAATTAGTCAGCAACCAGGTGTGG
AAAGTCCCCAGGCTCCCCAGCAGGCAGAAGTATGCAAAGCATGCGTCTCAATTAGTCAGCAACCATAGTC
CCGCCCCTAACTCCGCCCATCCCGCCCCTAACTCCGCCCAGTTCCGCCCATTCTCCGCCCCATGGCTGAC
TAATTTTTTTTATTTATGCAGAGGCCGAGGCCGCCTCGGCCTCTGAGCTATTCCAGAAGTAGTGAGGAGG
CTTTTTTGGAGGCCTAGGCTTTTGCAAAAAGCTTTCTAGAGGTACCACCGGAGCTTACCATGACCGAGTA
CAAGCCCACGGTGCGCCTCGCCACCCGCGACGACGTCCCCAGGGCCGTACGCACCCTCGCCGCCGCGTTC
GCCGACTACCCCGCCACGCGCCACACCGTCGATCCGGACCGCCACATCGAGCGGGTCACCGAGCTGCAAG
AACTCTTCCTCACGCGCGTCGGGCTCGACATCGGCAAGGTGTGGGTCGCGGACGACGGCGCCGCCGTGGC
GGTCTGGACCACGCCGGAGAGCGTCGAAGCGGGGGCGGTGTTCGCCGAGATCGGCCCGCGCATGGCCGAG
TTGAGCGGTTCCCGGCTGGCCGCGCAGCAACAGATGGAAGGCCTCCTGGCGCCGCACCGGCCCAAGGAGC
CCGCGTGGTTCCTGGCCACCGTCGGCGTCTCGCCCGACCACCAGGGCAAGGGTCTGGGCAGCGCCGTCGT
GCTCCCCGGAGTGGAGGCGGCCGAGCGCGCCGGGGTGCCCGCCTTCCTGGAGACCTCCGCGCCCCGCAAC
CTCCCCTTCTACGAGCGGCTCGGCTTCACCGTCACCGCCGACGTCGAGGTGCCCGAAGGACCGCGCACCT
GGTGCATGACCCGCAAGCCCGGTGCCAGTTAACGAATTCTAGATCTTGAGACAAATGGCAGTATTCATCC
ACAATTTTAAAAGAAAAGGGGGGATTGGGGGGTACAGTGCAGGGGAAAGAATAGTAGACATAATAGCAAC
AGACATACAAACTAAAGAATTACAAAAACAAATTACAAAAATTCAAAATTTTCGGGTTTATTACAGGGAC
AGCAGAGATCCACTTTGGCGCCGGCTCGAGGCCTGCAGGTGCAAAGATGGATAAAGTTTTAAACAGAGAG
GAATCTTTGCAGCTAATGGACCTTCTAGGTCTTGAAAGGAGTGGGAATTGGCTCCGGTGCCCGTCAGTGG
GCAGAGCGCACATCGCCCACAGTCCCCGAGAAGTTGGGGGGAGGGGTCGGCAATTGAACCGGTGCCTAGA
GAAGGTGGCGCGGGGTAAACTGGGAAAGTGATGTCGTGTACTGGCTCCGCCTTTTTCCCGAGGGTGGGGG
AGAACCGTATATAAGTGCAGTAGTCGCCGTGAACGTTCTTTTTCGCAACGGGTTTGCCGCCAGAACACAG
GTAAGTGCCGTGTGTGGTTCCCGCGGGCCTGGCCTCTTTACGGGTTATGGCCCTTGCGTGCCTTGAATTA
CTTCCACCTGGCTGCAGTACGTGATTCTTGATCCCGAGCTTCGGGTTGGAAGTGGGTGGGAGAGTTCGAG
GCCTTGCGCTTAAGGAGCCCCTTCGCCTCGTGCTTGAGTTGAGGCCTGGCCTGGGCGCTGGGGCCGCCGC
GTGCGAATCTGGTGGCACCTTCGCGCCTGTCTCGCTGCTTTCGATAAGTCTCTAGCCATTTAAAATTTTT
GATGACCTGCTGCGACGCTTTTTTTCTGGCAAGATAGTCTTGTAAATGCGGGCCAAGATCTGCACACTGG
TATTTCGGTTTTTGGGGCCGCGGGCGGCGACGGGGCCCGTGCGTCCCAGCGCACATGTTCGGCGAGGCGG
GGCCTGCGAGCGCGGCCACCGAGAATCGGACGGGGGTAGTCTCAAGCTGGCCGGCCTGCTCTGGTGCCTG
GCCTCGCGCCGCCGTGTATCGCCCCGCCCTGGGCGGCAAGGCTGGCCCGGTCGGCACCAGTTGCGTGAGC
GGAAAGATGGCCGCTTCCCGGCCCTGCTGCAGGGAGCTCAAAATGGAGGACGCGGCGCTCGGGAGAGCGG
GCGGGTGAGTCACCCACACAAAGGAAAAGGGCCTTTCCGTCCTCAGCCGTCGCTTCATGTGACTCCACGG
AGTACCGGGCGCCGTCCAGGCACCTCGATTAGTTCTCGAGCTTTTGGAGTACGTCGTCTTTAGGTTGGGG
GGAGGGGTTTTATGCGATGGAGTTTCCCCACACTGAGTGGGTGGAGACTGAAGTTAGGCCAGCTTGGCAC
TTGATGTAATTCTCCTTGGAATTTGCCCTTTTTGAGTTTGGATCTTGGTTCATTCTCAAGCCTCAGACAG
TGGTTCAAAGTTTTTTTCTTCCATTTCAGGTGTCGTGAGGCTAGCACCGCCACCATGGAGCGGAGGATGA
AAGCCGGATACTTGGACCAGCAAGTGCCCTACACCTTCAGCAGCAAATCGCCCGGAAATGGGAGCTTGCG
CGAAGCGCTGATCGGCCCGCTGGGGAAGCTCATGGACCCGGGCTCCCTGCCGCCCCTCGACTCTGAAGAT
CTCTTCCAGGATCTAAGTCACTTCCAGGAGACGTGGCTCGCTGAAGCTCAGGTACCAGACAGTGATGAGC
AGTTTGTTCCTGATTTCCATTCAGAAAACCTAGCTTTCCACAGCCCCACCACCAGGATCAAGAAGGAGCC
CCAGAGTCCCCGCACAGACCCGGCCCTGTCCTGCAGCAGGAAGCCGCCACTCCCCTACCACCATGGCGAG
CAGTGCCTTTACTCCAGTGCCTATGACCCCCCCAGACAAATCGCCATCAAGTCCCCTGCCCCTGGTGCCC
TTGGACAGTCGCCCCTACAGCCCTTTCCCCGGGCAGAGCAACGGAATTTCCTGAGATCCTCTGGCACCTC
CCAGCCCCACCCTGGCCATGGGTACCTCGGGGAACATAGCTCCGTCTTCCAGCAGCCCCTGGACATTTGC
CACTCCTTCACATCTCAGGGAGGGGGCCGGGAACCCCTCCCAGCCCCCTACCAACACCAGCTGTCGGAGC
CCTGCCCACCCTATCCCCAGCAGAGCTTTAAGCAAGAATACCATGATCCCCTGTATGAACAGGCGGGCCA
GCCAGCCGTGGACCAGGGTGGGGTCAATGGGCACAGGTACCCAGGGGCGGGGGTGGTGATCAAACAGGAA
CAGACGGACTTCGCCTACGACTCAGATGTCACCGGGTGCGCATCAATGTACCTCCACACAGAGGGCTTCT
CTGGGCCCTCTCCAGGTGACGGGGCCATGGGCTATGGCTATGAGAAACCTCTGCGACCATTCCCAGATGA
TGTCTGCGTTGTCCCTGAGAAATTTGAAGGAGACATCAAGCAGGAAGGGGTCGGTGCATTTCGAGAGGGG
CCGCCCTACCAGCGCCGGGGTGCCCTGCAGCTGTGGCAATTTCTGGTGGCCTTGCTGGATGACCCAACAA
ATGCCCATTTCATTGCCTGGACGGGCCGGGGAATGGAGTTCAAGCTCATTGAGCCTGAGGAGGTCGCCAG
GCTCTGGGGCATCCAGAAGAACCGGCCAGCCATGAATTACGACAAGCTGAGCCGCTCGCTCCGATACTAT
TATGAGAAAGGCATCATGCAGAAGGTGGCTGGTGAGCGTTACGTGTACAAGTTTGTGTGTGAGCCCGAGG
CCCTCTTCTCTTTGGCCTTCCCGGACAATCAGCGTCCAGCTCTCAAGGCTGAGTTTGACCGGCCTGTCAG
TGAGGAGGACACAGTCCCTTTGTCCCACTTGGATGAGAGCCCCGCCTACCTCCCAGAGCTGGCTGGCCCC
GCCCAGCCATTTGGCCCCAAGGGTGGCTACTCTTACTAGTAATGAACTAGTCCGTAACTTGAAAGTATTT
CGATTTCTTGGCTTTATATATCTTGTGGAAAGGACGATGGTCCGGGACTGAGAAGTCCTGCACGCGTTAA
GTCGACAATCAACCTCTGGATTACAAAATTTGTGAAAGATTGACTGGTATTCTTAACTATGTTGCTCCTT
TTACGCTATGTGGATACGCTGCTTTAATGCCTTTGTATCATGCTATTGCTTCCCGTATGGCTTTCATTTT
CTCCTCCTTGTATAAATCCTGGTTGCTGTCTCTTTATGAGGAGTTGTGGCCCGTTGTCAGGCAACGTGGC
GTGGTGTGCACTGTGTTTGCTGACGCAACCCCCACTGGTTGGGGCATTGCCACCACCTGTCAGCTCCTTT
CCGGGACTTTCGCTTTCCCCCTCCCTATTGCCACGGCGGAACTCATCGCCGCCTGCCTTGCCCGCTGCTG
GACAGGGGCTCGGCTGTTGGGCACTGACAATTCCGTGGTGTTGTCGGGGAAATCATCGTCCTTTCCTTGG
CTGCTCGCCTGTGTTGCCACCTGGATTCTGCGCGGGACGTCCTTCTGCTACGTCCCTTCGGCCCTCAATC
CAGCGGACCTTCCTTCCCGCGGCCTGCTGCCGGCTCTGCGGCCTCTTCCGCGTCTTCGCCTTCGCCCTCA
GACGAGTCGGATCTCCCTTTGGGCCGCCTCCCCGCGTCGACTTTAAGACCAATGACTTACAAGGCAGCTG
TAGATCTTAGCCACTTTTTAAAAGAAAAGGGGGGACTGGAAGGGCTAATTCACTCCCAACGAAGACAAGA
TCTGCTTTTTGCTTGTACTGGGTCTCTCTGGTTAGACCAGATCTGAGCCTGGGAGCTCTCTGGCTAACTA
GGGAACCCACTGCTTAAGCCTCAATAAAGCTTGCCTTGAGTGCTTCAAGTAGTGTGTGCCCGTCTGTTGT
GTGACTCTGGTAACTAGAGATCCCTCAGACCCTTTTAGTCAGTGTGGAAAATCTCTAGCAGTACGTATAG
TAGTTCATGTCATCTTATTATTCAGTATTTATAACTTGCAAAGAAATGAATATCAGAGAGTGAGAGGAAC
TTGTTTATTGCAGCTTATAATGGTTACAAATAAAGCAATAGCATCACAAATTTCACAAATAAAGCATTTT
TTTCACTGCATTCTAGTTGTGGTTTGTCCAAACTCATCAATGTATCTTATCATGTCTGGCTCTAGCTATC
CCGCCCCTAACTCCGCCCATCCCGCCCCTAACTCCGCCCAGTTCCGCCCATTCTCCGCCCCATGGCTGAC
TAATTTTTTTTATTTATGCAGAGGCCGAGGCCGCCTCGGCCTCTGAGCTATTCCAGAAGTAGTGAGGAGG
CTTTTTTGGAGGCCTAGGGACGTACCCAATTCGCCCTATAGTGAGTCGTATTACGCGCGCTCACTGGCCG
TCGTTTTACAACGTCGTGACTGGGAAAACCCTGGCGTTACCCAACTTAATCGCCTTGCAGCACATCCCCC
TTTCGCCAGCTGGCGTAATAGCGAAGAGGCCCGCACCGATCGCCCTTCCCAACAGTTGCGCAGCCTGAAT
GGCGAATGGG
[124 nt withheld, positions 7151-7274]
C
[91 nt withheld, positions 7276-7366]
A
[49 nt withheld, positions 7368-7416]
CCTTTGACGTTGGAGTCCACGTTCTTT
[37 nt withheld, positions 7444-7480]
ACCCTATCTCGGTCTATTCTTTTGATTTATAAGGGATTTTGCCGATTTCGGCCTATTGGTTAAAAAATGA
GCTGATTTAACAAAAATTTAACGCGAATTTTAACAAAATATTAACGCTTACAATTTAGGTGGCACTTTTC
GGGGAAATGTGCGCGGAACCCCTATTTGTTTATTTTTCTAAATACATTCAAATATGTATCCGCTCATGAG
ACAATAACCCTGATAAATGCTTCAATAATATTGAAAAAGGAAGAGTATGAGTATTCAACATTTCCGTGTC
GCCCTTATTCCCTTTTTTGCGGCATTTTGCCTTCCTGTTTTTGCTCACCCAGAAACGCTGGTGAAAGTAA
AAGATGCTGAAGATCAGTTGGGTGCACGAGTGGGTTACATCGAACTGGATCTCAACAGCGGTAAGATCCT
TGAGAGTTTTCGCCCCGAAGAACGTTTTCCAATGATGAGCACTTTTAAAGTTCTGCTATGTGGCGCGGTA
TTATCCCGTATTGACGCCGGGCAAGAGCAACTCGGTCGCCGCATACACTATTCTCAGAATGACTTGGTTG
AGTACTCACCAGTCACAGAAAAGCATCTTACGGATGGCATGACAGTAAGAGAATTATGCAGTGCTGCCAT
AACCATGAGTGATAACACTGCGGCCAACTTACTTCTGACAACGATCGGAGGACCGAAGGAGCTAACCGCT
TTTTTGCACAACATGGGGGATCATGTAACTCGCCTTGATCGTTGGGAACCGGAGCTGAATGAAGCCATAC
CAAACGACGAGCGTGACACCACGATGCCTGTAGCAATGGCAACAACGTTGCGCAAACTATTAACTGGCGA
ACTACTTACTCTAGCTTCCCGGCAACAATTAATAGACTGGATGGAGGCGGATAAAGTTGCAGGACCACTT
CTGCGCTCGGCCCTTCCGGCTGGCTGGTTTATTGCTGATAAATCTGGAGCCGGTGAGCGTGGGTCTCGCG
GTATCATTGCAGCACTGGGGCCAGATGGTAAGCCCTCCCGTATCGTAGTTATCTACACGACGGGGAGTCA
GGCAACTATGGATGAACGAAATAGACAGATCGCTGAGATAGGTGCCTCACTGATTAAGCATTGGTAACTG
TCAGACCAAGTTTACTCATATATACTTTAGATTGATTTAAAACTTCATTTTTAATTTAAAAGGATCTAGG
TGAAGATCCTTTTTGATAATCTCATGACCAAAATCCCTTAACGTGAGTTTTCGTTCCACTGAGCGTCAGA
CCCCGTAGAAAAGATCAAAGGATCTTCTTGAGATCCTTTTTTTCTGCGCGTAATCTGCTGCTTGCAAACA
AAAAAACCACCGCTACCAGCGGTGGTTTGTTTGCCGGATCAAGAGCTACCAACTCTTTTTCCGAAGGTAA
CTGGCTTCAGCAGAGCGCAGATACCAAATACTGTTCTTCTAGTGTAGCCGTAGTTAGGCCACCACTTCAA
GAACTCTGTAGCACCGCCTACATACCTCGCTCTGCTAATCCTGTTACCAGTGGCTGCTGCCAGTGGCGAT
AAGTCGTGTCTTACCGGGTTGGACTCAAGACGATAGTTACCGGATAAGGCGCAGCGGTCGGGCTGAACGG
GGGGTTCGTGCACACAGCCCAGCTTGGAGCGAACGACCTACACCGAACTGAGATACCTACAGCGTGAGCT
ATGAGAAAGCGCCACGCTTCCCGAAGGGAGAAAGGCGGACAGGTATCCGGTAAGCGGCAGGGTCGGAACA
GGAGAGCGCACGAGGGAGCTTCCAGGGGGAAACGCCTGGTATCTTTATAGTCCTGTCGGGTTTCGCCACC
TCTGACTTGAGCGTCGATTTTTGTGATGCTCGTCAGGGGGGCGGAGCCTATGGAAAAACGCCAGCAACGC
GGCCTTTTTACGGTTCCTGGCCTTTTGCTGGCCTTTTGCTCACATGTTCTTTCCTGCGTTATCCCCTGAT
TCTGTGGATAACCGTATTACCGCCTTTGAGTGAGCTGATACCGCTCGCCGCAGCCGAACGACCGAGCGCA
GCGAGTCAGTGAGCGAGGAAGCGGAAGAGCGCCCAATACGCAAACCGCCTCTCCCCGCGCGTTGGCCGAT
TCATTAATGCAGCTGGCACGACAGGTTTCCCGACTGGAAAGCGGGCAGTGAGCGCAACGCAATTAATGTG
AGTTAGCTCACTCATTAGGCACCCCAGGCTTTACACTTTATGCTTCCGGCTCGTATGTTGTGTGGAATTG
TGAGCGGATAACAATTTCACACAGGAAACAGCTATGACCATGATTACGCCAAGCGCGCAATTAACCCTCA
CTAAAGGGAACAAAAGCTGGAGCTGCAAGC
Features (pLannotate 1.2.2; 31 found; start..end, strand, type, name):
      5..231     +  promoter       RSV promoter: Rous sarcoma virus enhancer/promoter
    232..412     +  LTR            5' LTR (truncated): truncated 5' long terminal repeat (LTR) from HIV-1
    459..584     +  misc_feature   HIV-1 Ψ: packaging signal of human immunodeficiency virus type 1
    568..931     +  CDS            HIV-1 gag (fragment): gag protein from human immunodeficiency virus 1; gag
   1077..1310    +  misc_feature   RRE: The Rev response element (RRE) of HIV-1 allows for Rev-dependent mRNA export from the nucleus to the cytoplasm.
   1687..1713    +  CDS            Rev (fragment): human immunodeficiency virus 1 (HIV-1) Rev protein; rev; enhances nuclear export of unspliced and incompletely spliced viral mRNAs
   1720..1743    +  promoter       SV40 promoter (fragment): SV40 early promoter
   1744..1815    +  promoter       SV40 promoter (fragment): SV40 enhancer and early promoter
   1839..1974    +  rep_origin     SV40 ori: SV40 origin of replication
   2020..2616    +  CDS            PuroR (fragment): puromycin N-acetyltransferase; pac from Streptomyces; confers resistance to puromycin
   2665..2782    +  misc_feature   cPPT/CTS: central polypurine tract and central termination sequence of HIV-1
   2847..2913    +  CDS            small t antigen (fragment): SV40 (simian virus 40) small t antigen
   2920..4098    +  promoter       EF-1α promoter: strong constitutive promoter for human elongation factor EF-1α
   4115..5566    +  CDS            ETV4: ETV4_HUMAN - Also known as E1AF, PEA3. Experimental evidence at protein level: Swiss-Prot protein existence level 1. (Microbial infection) Binds to the enhancer of the adenovirus E1A gene and acts as a transcriptional activator; the core-binding sequence is 5'-[AC]GGA[AT]GT-3'. From Homo sapiens (Human).
   5582..5635    +  promoter       U6 promoter (fragment): RNA polymerase III promoter for human U6 snRNA
   5677..6265    +  misc_feature   WPRE: woodchuck hepatitis virus posttranscriptional regulatory element
   6316..6335    +  misc_feature   cPPT/CTS (fragment): central polypurine tract and central termination sequence of HIV-1
   6337..6570    +  LTR            3' LTR (ΔU3): self-inactivating 3' long terminal repeat (LTR) from HIV-1
   6648..6769    +  polyA_signal   SV40 poly(A) signal: SV40 polyadenylation signal
   6809..6944    +  rep_origin     SV40 ori: SV40 origin of replication
   6965..6983    -  promoter       T7 promoter: promoter for bacteriophage T7 RNA polymerase
   6991..7146    +  CDS            lacZα (fragment): LacZα fragment of β-galactosidase; lacZ fragment
   7151..7579    +  rep_origin     f1 ori (sequence partly withheld): f1 bacteriophage origin of replication; arrow indicates direction of (+) strand synthesis
   7632..7736    +  promoter       AmpR promoter: bla
   7737..8597    +  CDS            AmpR: β-lactamase; bla; confers resistance to ampicillin, carbenicillin, and related antibiotics
   8768..9356    +  rep_origin     ori: high-copy-number ColE1/pMB1/pBR322/pUC origin of replication
   9539..9631    +  CDS            lacI (fragment): lac repressor; lacI; The lac repressor binds to the lac operator to inhibit transcription in E. coli. This inhibition can be relieved by adding lactose or isopropyl-β-D-thiogalactopyranoside (IPTG).
   9644..9665    +  protein_bind   CAP binding site: CAP binding activates transcription in the presence of cAMP. E. coli catabolite activator protein
   9680..9710    +  promoter       lac promoter: promoter for the E. coli lac operon
   9718..9734    +  protein_bind   lac operator: The lac repressor binds to the lac operator to inhibit transcription in E. coli. This inhibition can be relieved by adding lactose or isopropyl-β-D-thiogalactopyranoside (IPTG). lac repressor encoded by lacI
   9779..9797    +  promoter       T3 promoter: promoter for bacteriophage T3 RNA polymerase
