[The description below was written by a language model from this plasmid's Addgene catalogue record and pLannotate feature annotations shown in this document.]
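Description:
TFORF2316 is a lentiviral mammalian expression plasmid built on the pLX_TRC317 backbone, carrying the human ETV4 open reading frame (also known as PEA3 or E1AF), an ETS-family transcription factor. It belongs to a large barcoded collection of transcription factor ORFs. In bacteria it is maintained through a high-copy ColE1/pUC-type origin and selected with ampicillin via the β-lactamase gene. An f1 origin and remnants of a lac/lacZα cloning region flanked by T7 and T3 promoters are also present in the backbone. The depositor notes that the plasmid can recombine, as is common for vectors carrying LTR repeats.

The transfer cassette follows a third-generation, self-inactivating design. An RSV promoter fused to a truncated HIV-1 5' LTR drives genomic RNA production in packaging cells, followed by the Ψ packaging signal with a partial gag sequence, the Rev response element for nuclear export, a cPPT/CTS element, and a ΔU3 3' LTR that disables LTR promoter activity after integration. Within this unit, an SV40 early promoter drives the puromycin N-acetyltransferase gene for selecting transduced cells. Further downstream, a full-length EF-1α promoter drives constitutive ETV4 expression, with a WPRE after the ORF to enhance transcript stability and expression. No epitope tag or fluorescent reporter is annotated.

According to the record, each construct in the collection carries a unique 24-bp barcode. It is not annotated separately in the feature table, so its exact position is not stated. The barcode allows the overexpressed factor to be identified by sequencing in pooled screens, such as those testing whether transcription factors direct cell differentiation.
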