Addgene plasmid #142031: TFORF2316
Purpose: Lentiviral vector for overexpressing transcription factor ORFs with unique 24-bp barcodes. Barcodes facilitate identification of transcription factors in pooled screens.
Depositing lab: Feng Zhang. Depositing organization: Broad Institute. Publication: A transcription factor atlas of directed differentiation. Joung J, Ma S, Tay T, Geiger-Schuller KR, Kirchgatterer PC, Verdine VK, Guo B, Arias-Garcia MA, Allen WE, Singh A, Kuksenko O, Abudayyeh OO, Gootenberg JS, Fu Z, Macrae RK, Buenrostro JD, Regev A, Zhang F. Cell. 2023 Jan 5;186(1):209-229.e26. doi: 10.1016/j.cell.2022.11.026. PubMed 36608654.
Backbone
  Vector backbone: pLX_TRC317
  Backbone manufacturer: Broad Institute Genetic Perturbation Platform
  Backbone size w/o insert (bp): 8264
  Vector type: Mammalian Expression, Lentiviral
  Selectable markers: Puromycin
Growth in bacteria
  Bacterial resistance: Ampicillin, 100 μg/mL
  Growth temperature: 37°C
  Growth strain: NEB Stable
  Copy number: High Copy
Gene/Insert
  Gene/Insert name: ETV4
  Species: H. sapiens (human)
  Insert size (bp): 1556
  Entrez Gene: ETV4 (a.k.a. E1A-F, E1AF, PEA3, PEAS3)
  Promoter: EF1a
  Cloning method: Unknown
  Sequencing primers: 5′ GGGTGGAGACTGAAGTTAGGCCAG; 3′ CACATAGCGTAAAAGGAGCAACATAG
Terms and licenses: Academic/Nonprofit Terms; Industry Terms: Not Available to Industry
Depositor comments: NM_001986,NM_001079675,ENST00000319349,ENST00000393664,ENST00000591713 . The transcription factor ORF portion of this plasmid was synthesized by Genewiz. Please test multiple small colonies in case of plasmid recombination. To make this collection available in a timely manner, a portion of this collection was not fully sequenced by Addgene. If an Addgene verified full plasmid sequence is not available, please contact us prior to placing an order to request the full sequence.
How to cite: TFORF2316 was a gift from Feng Zhang (Addgene plasmid # 142031 ; http://n2t.net/addgene:142031 ; RRID:Addgene_142031)
