>Addgene plasmid #142031 | TFORF2316 | depositor partial sequence | sequence record 278230 | Insert
ACCGCCACCATGGAGCGGAGGATGAAAGCCGGATACTTGGACCAGCAAGTGCCCTACACCTTCAGCAGCA
AATCGCCCGGAAATGGGAGCTTGCGCGAAGCGCTGATCGGCCCGCTGGGGAAGCTCATGGACCCGGGCTC
CCTGCCGCCCCTCGACTCTGAAGATCTCTTCCAGGATCTAAGTCACTTCCAGGAGACGTGGCTCGCTGAA
GCTCAGGTACCAGACAGTGATGAGCAGTTTGTTCCTGATTTCCATTCAGAAAACCTAGCTTTCCACAGCC
CCACCACCAGGATCAAGAAGGAGCCCCAGAGTCCCCGCACAGACCCGGCCCTGTCCTGCAGCAGGAAGCC
GCCACTCCCCTACCACCATGGCGAGCAGTGCCTTTACTCCAGTGCCTATGACCCCCCCAGACAAATCGCC
ATCAAGTCCCCTGCCCCTGGTGCCCTTGGACAGTCGCCCCTACAGCCCTTTCCCCGGGCAGAGCAACGGA
ATTTCCTGAGATCCTCTGGCACCTCCCAGCCCCACCCTGGCCATGGGTACCTCGGGGAACATAGCTCCGT
CTTCCAGCAGCCCCTGGACATTTGCCACTCCTTCACATCTCAGGGAGGGGGCCGGGAACCCCTCCCAGCC
CCCTACCAACACCAGCTGTCGGAGCCCTGCCCACCCTATCCCCAGCAGAGCTTTAAGCAAGAATACCATG
ATCCCCTGTATGAACAGGCGGGCCAGCCAGCCGTGGACCAGGGTGGGGTCAATGGGCACAGGTACCCAGG
GGCGGGGGTGGTGATCAAACAGGAACAGACGGACTTCGCCTACGACTCAGATGTCACCGGGTGCGCATCA
ATGTACCTCCACACAGAGGGCTTCTCTGGGCCCTCTCCAGGTGACGGGGCCATGGGCTATGGCTATGAGA
AACCTCTGCGACCATTCCCAGATGATGTCTGCGTTGTCCCTGAGAAATTTGAAGGAGACATCAAGCAGGA
AGGGGTCGGTGCATTTCGAGAGGGGCCGCCCTACCAGCGCCGGGGTGCCCTGCAGCTGTGGCAATTTCTG
GTGGCCTTGCTGGATGACCCAACAAATGCCCATTTCATTGCCTGGACGGGCCGGGGAATGGAGTTCAAGC
TCATTGAGCCTGAGGAGGTCGCCAGGCTCTGGGGCATCCAGAAGAACCGGCCAGCCATGAATTACGACAA
GCTGAGCCGCTCGCTCCGATACTATTATGAGAAAGGCATCATGCAGAAGGTGGCTGGTGAGCGTTACGTG
TACAAGTTTGTGTGTGAGCCCGAGGCCCTCTTCTCTTTGGCCTTCCCGGACAATCAGCGTCCAGCTCTCA
AGGCTGAGTTTGACCGGCCTGTCAGTGAGGAGGACACAGTCCCTTTGTCCCACTTGGATGAGAGCCCCGC
CTACCTCCCAGAGCTGGCTGGCCCCGCCCAGCCATTTGGCCCCAAGGGTGGCTACTCTTACTAGTAATGA
ACTAGTCCGTAACTTGAAAGTATTTCGATTTCTTGGCTTTATATATCTTGTGGAAAGGACGATGGTCCGG
GACTGAGAAGTCCTGC
