>Addgene plasmid #142031 | TFORF2316 | depositor partial sequence | sequence record 278231 | Barcode
TGGTCCGGGACTGAGAAGTCCTGC
